Addgene plasmid #184726: LentiCRISPRv2-hyg2-PTGER4
Purpose: EP4-KO in MDCK
Depositing lab: Michiyuki Matsuda. Depositing organization: Kyoto University, Graduate School of Biostudies. Publication: Calcium transients trigger switch-like discharge of prostaglandin E(2) in an extracellular signal-regulated kinase-dependent manner. Watabe T, Yamahira S, Takakura K, Thumkeo D, Narumiya S, Matsuda M, Terai K. eLife. 2024 Jan 26;12:RP86727. doi: 10.7554/eLife.86727. PubMed 38276879.
Backbone
  Vector backbone: LentiCRISPRv2-bleo
  Backbone size w/o insert (bp): 13300
  Total vector size (bp): 13300
  Vector type: Lentiviral, CRISPR
  Selectable markers: Hygromycin
Growth in bacteria
  Bacterial resistance: Ampicillin, 100 μg/mL
  Growth temperature: 37°C
  Growth strain: NEB Stable
  Copy number: Unknown
Gene/Insert
  Gene/Insert name: A gRNA targeting the dog EP4 gene.
  Species: Synthetic
Terms and licenses: Academic/Nonprofit Terms; Industry Terms: Not Available to Industry
How to cite: LentiCRISPRv2-hyg2-PTGER4 was a gift from Michiyuki Matsuda (Addgene plasmid # 184726 ; http://n2t.net/addgene:184726 ; RRID:Addgene_184726)
