[The description below was written by a language model from this plasmid's Addgene catalogue record and pLannotate feature annotations shown in this document.]
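Description:
LentiCRISPRv2-hyg2-PTGER4 is an all-in-one lentiviral CRISPR/Cas9 plasmid of about 13.3 kb, built on a LentiCRISPRv2-bleo backbone. It carries a guide RNA against the dog PTGER4 gene, which encodes the prostaglandin E2 receptor EP4, and its stated purpose is EP4 knockout in MDCK cells. In bacteria it is maintained through a high-copy ColE1/pUC-type origin with ampicillin resistance (AmpR under its own promoter), and an f1 origin is also present.

The transfer cassette has a third-generation layout. A CMV enhancer/promoter fused to a truncated HIV-1 5' LTR drives genomic RNA production in packaging cells. It is followed by the Ψ packaging signal with a partial gag sequence, the RRE for Rev-dependent export, and the cPPT/CTS, and the cassette ends in a self-inactivating ΔU3 3' LTR. Within this unit, a human U6 Pol III promoter expresses the guide fused to the S. pyogenes gRNA scaffold. An EF-1α core promoter drives Cas9, which is linked through an EMCV IRES to a downstream selection gene, and a WPRE enhances transcript expression. A single integrated provirus therefore supplies nuclease, guide and drug marker together.

The record is inconsistent about the mammalian marker. The plasmid name and catalogue fields state hygromycin selection, but the feature annotation of the sequenced plasmid identifies BleoR (Sh ble) after the IRES and detects no hygromycin resistance gene. A second BleoR cassette, driven by SV40/EM7 promoters with an SV40 poly(A) signal, lies outside the LTRs in the backbone. The record does not resolve this discrepancy, so the selectable marker should be confirmed before use.
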