Features (pLannotate 1.2.2; 34 found; start..end, strand, type, name):
     35..87      -  misc_feature   bom (fragment): basis of mobility region from pBR322
    242..621     +  enhancer       CMV enhancer: human cytomegalovirus immediate early enhancer
    622..821     +  promoter       CMV promoter: human cytomegalovirus (CMV) immediate early promoter
    839..1019    +  LTR            5' LTR (truncated): truncated 5' long terminal repeat (LTR) from HIV-1
   1066..1191    +  misc_feature   HIV-1 Ψ: packaging signal of human immunodeficiency virus type 1
   1175..1538    +  CDS            HIV-1 gag (fragment): gag protein from human immunodeficiency virus 1; gag
   1684..1917    +  misc_feature   RRE: The Rev response element (RRE) of HIV-1 allows for Rev-dependent mRNA export from the nucleus to the cytoplasm.
   2294..2394    +  CDS            Rev (fragment): human immunodeficiency virus 1 (HIV-1) Rev protein; rev; enhances nuclear export of unspliced and incompletely spliced viral mRNAs
   2444..2561    +  misc_feature   cPPT/CTS: central polypurine tract and central termination sequence of HIV-1
   2612..2852    +  promoter       U6 promoter: RNA polymerase III promoter for human U6 snRNA
   2882..2957    +  misc_RNA       gRNA scaffold: guide RNA scaffold for the Streptococcus pyogenes CRISPR/Cas9 system
   2975..2993    +  CDS            small t antigen (fragment): SV40 (simian virus 40) small t antigen
   3019..3230    +  promoter       EF-1α core promoter: core promoter for human elongation factor EF-1α
   3255..7358    +  CDS            Cas9: Cas9 (Csn1) endonuclease from the Streptococcus pyogenes Type II CRISPR/Cas system generates RNA-guided double strand breaks in DNA
   7497..8067    +  misc_feature   IRES2: internal ribosome entry site (IRES) of the encephalomyocarditis virus (EMCV)
   8061..8435    +  CDS            BleoR: antibiotic-binding protein; Sh ble from Streptoalloteichus hindustanus; confers resistance to bleomycin, phleomycin, and Zeocin™
   8451..9039    +  misc_feature   WPRE: woodchuck hepatitis virus posttranscriptional regulatory element
   9090..9109    +  misc_feature   cPPT/CTS (fragment): central polypurine tract and central termination sequence of HIV-1
   9111..9344    +  LTR            3' LTR (ΔU3): self-inactivating 3' long terminal repeat (LTR) from HIV-1
   9376..9600    +  polyA_signal   bGH poly(A) signal: bovine growth hormone polyadenylation signal
   9604..9625    +  promoter       SV40 promoter (fragment): SV40 enhancer and early promoter
   9646..10074   +  rep_origin     f1 ori (sequence partly withheld): f1 bacteriophage origin of replication; arrow indicates direction of (+) strand synthesis
  10088..10417   +  promoter       SV40 promoter: SV40 enhancer and early promoter
  10465..10512   +  promoter       EM7 promoter: synthetic bacterial promoter&nbsp
  10531..10905   +  CDS            BleoR: antibiotic-binding protein; Sh ble from Streptoalloteichus hindustanus; confers resistance to bleomycin, phleomycin, and Zeocin™
  10915..11040   +  CDS            ble (fragment): BLE_KLEPN - Experimental evidence at protein level: Swiss-Prot protein existence level 1. Binding protein with a strong affinity to the bleomycin family of antibiotics. Binds to CL990; an antimitotic-antibiotic compound. From Klebsiella pneumoniae.
  11035..11156   +  polyA_signal   SV40 poly(A) signal: SV40 polyadenylation signal
  11227..11249   -  protein_bind   lac operator (fragment): The lac repressor binds to the lac operator to inhibit transcription in E. coli. This inhibition can be relieved by adding lactose or isopropyl-β-D-thiogalactopyranoside (IPTG). lac repressor encoded by lacI
  11253..11283   -  promoter       lac promoter: promoter for the E. coli lac operon
  11298..11319   -  protein_bind   CAP binding site: CAP binding activates transcription in the presence of cAMP. E. coli catabolite activator protein
  11332..11424   -  CDS            lacI (fragment): lac repressor; lacI; The lac repressor binds to the lac operator to inhibit transcription in E. coli. This inhibition can be relieved by adding lactose or isopropyl-β-D-thiogalactopyranoside (IPTG).
  11607..12195   -  rep_origin     ori: high-copy-number ColE1/pMB1/pBR322/pUC origin of replication
  12366..13226   -  CDS            AmpR: β-lactamase; bla; confers resistance to ampicillin, carbenicillin, and related antibiotics
  13227..13331   -  promoter       AmpR promoter: bla
>Addgene plasmid #184726 | LentiCRISPRv2-hyg2-PTGER4 | addgene full sequence | sequence record 362186 | Addgene NGS Result
TGACGTCGACGGATCGGGAGATCTCCCGATCCCCTATGGTGCACTCTCAGTACAATCTGCTCTGATGCCG
CATAGTTAAGCCAGTATCTGCTCCCTGCTTGTGTGTTGGAGGTCGCTGAGTAGTGCGCGAGCAAAATTTA
AGCTACAACAAGGCAAGGCTTGACCGACAATTGCATGAAGAATCTGCTTAGGGTTAGGCGTTTTGCGCTG
CTTCGCGATGTACGGGCCAGATATACGCGTTGACATTGATTATTGACTAGTTATTAATAGTAATCAATTA
CGGGGTCATTAGTTCATAGCCCATATATGGAGTTCCGCGTTACATAACTTACGGTAAATGGCCCGCCTGG
CTGACCGCCCAACGACCCCCGCCCATTGACGTCAATAATGACGTATGTTCCCATAGTAACGCCAATAGGG
ACTTTCCATTGACGTCAATGGGTGGAGTATTTACGGTAAACTGCCCACTTGGCAGTACATCAAGTGTATC
ATATGCCAAGTACGCCCCCTATTGACGTCAATGACGGTAAATGGCCCGCCTGGCATTATGCCCAGTACAT
GACCTTATGGGACTTTCCTACTTGGCAGTACATCTACGTATTAGTCATCGCTATTACCATGGTGATGCGG
TTTTGGCAGTACATCAATGGGCGTGGATAGCGGTTTGACTCACGGGGATTTCCAAGTCTCCACCCCATTG
ACGTCAATGGGAGTTTGTTTTGGCACCAAAATCAACGGGACTTTCCAAAATGTCGTAACAACTCCGCCCC
ATTGACGCAAATGGGCGGTAGGCGTGTACGGTGGGAGGTCTATATAAGCAGCGCGTTTTGCCTGTACTGG
GTCTCTCTGGTTAGACCAGATCTGAGCCTGGGAGCTCTCTGGCTAACTAGGGAACCCACTGCTTAAGCCT
CAATAAAGCTTGCCTTGAGTGCTTCAAGTAGTGTGTGCCCGTCTGTTGTGTGACTCTGGTAACTAGAGAT
CCCTCAGACCCTTTTAGTCAGTGTGGAAAATCTCTAGCAGTGGCGCCCGAACAGGGACTTGAAAGCGAAA
GGGAAACCAGAGGAGCTCTCTCGACGCAGGACTCGGCTTGCTGAAGCGCGCACGGCAAGAGGCGAGGGGC
GGCGACTGGTGAGTACGCCAAAAATTTTGACTAGCGGAGGCTAGAAGGAGAGAGATGGGTGCGAGAGCGT
CAGTATTAAGCGGGGGAGAATTAGATCGCGATGGGAAAAAATTCGGTTAAGGCCAGGGGGAAAGAAAAAA
TATAAATTAAAACATATAGTATGGGCAAGCAGGGAGCTAGAACGATTCGCAGTTAATCCTGGCCTGTTAG
AAACATCAGAAGGCTGTAGACAAATACTGGGACAGCTACAACCATCCCTTCAGACAGGATCAGAAGAACT
TAGATCATTATATAATACAGTAGCAACCCTCTATTGTGTGCATCAAAGGATAGAGATAAAAGACACCAAG
GAAGCTTTAGACAAGATAGAGGAAGAGCAAAACAAAAGTAAGACCACCGCACAGCAAGCGGCCGCTGATC
TTCAGACCTGGAGGAGGAGATATGAGGGACAATTGGAGAAGTGAATTATATAAATATAAAGTAGTAAAAA
TTGAACCATTAGGAGTAGCACCCACCAAGGCAAAGAGAAGAGTGGTGCAGAGAGAAAAAAGAGCAGTGGG
AATAGGAGCTTTGTTCCTTGGGTTCTTGGGAGCAGCAGGAAGCACTATGGGCGCAGCGTCAATGACGCTG
ACGGTACAGGCCAGACAATTATTGTCTGGTATAGTGCAGCAGCAGAACAATTTGCTGAGGGCTATTGAGG
CGCAACAGCATCTGTTGCAACTCACAGTCTGGGGCATCAAGCAGCTCCAGGCAAGAATCCTGGCTGTGGA
AAGATACCTAAAGGATCAACAGCTCCTGGGGATTTGGGGTTGCTCTGGAAAACTCATTTGCACCACTGCT
GTGCCTTGGAATGCTAGTTGGAGTAATAAATCTCTGGAACAGATTTGGAATCACACGACCTGGATGGAGT
GGGACAGAGAAATTAACAATTACACAAGCTTAATACACTCCTTAATTGAAGAATCGCAAAACCAGCAAGA
AAAGAATGAACAAGAATTATTGGAATTAGATAAATGGGCAAGTTTGTGGAATTGGTTTAACATAACAAAT
TGGCTGTGGTATATAAAATTATTCATAATGATAGTAGGAGGCTTGGTAGGTTTAAGAATAGTTTTTGCTG
TACTTTCTATAGTGAATAGAGTTAGGCAGGGATATTCACCATTATCGTTTCAGACCCACCTCCCAACCCC
GAGGGGACCCGACAGGCCCGAAGGAATAGAAGAAGAAGGTGGAGAGAGAGACAGAGACAGATCCATTCGA
TTAGTGAACGGATCGGCACTGCGTGCGCCAATTCTGCAGACAAATGGCAGTATTCATCCACAATTTTAAA
AGAAAAGGGGGGATTGGGGGGTACAGTGCAGGGGAAAGAATAGTAGACATAATAGCAACAGACATACAAA
CTAAAGAATTACAAAAACAAATTACAAAAATTCAAAATTTTCGGGTTTATTACAGGGACAGCAGAGATCC
AGTTTGGTTAATTAAGGTACCGAGGGCCTATTTCCCATGATTCCTTCATATTTGCATATACGATACAAGG
CTGTTAGAGAGATAATTAGAATTAATTTGACTGTAAACACAAAGATATTAGTACAAAATACGTGACGTAG
AAAGTAATAATTTCTTGGGTAGTTTGCAGTTTTAAAATTATGTTTTAAAATGGACTATCATATGCTTACC
GTAACTTGAAAGTATTTCGATTTCTTGGCTTTATATATCTTGTGGAAAGGACGAAACACCGACCGGGCTG
TTCGGACGGTCGTTTTAGAGCTAGAAATAGCAAGTTAAAATAAGGCTAGTCCGTTATCAACTTGAAAAAG
TGGCACCGAGTCGGTGCTTTTTTGAATTCGCTAGCTAGGTCTTGAAAGGAGTGGGAATTGGCTCCGGTGC
CCGTCAGTGGGCAGAGCGCACATCGCCCACAGTCCCCGAGAAGTTGGGGGGAGGGGTCGGCAATTGATCC
GGTGCCTAGAGAAGGTGGCGCGGGGTAAACTGGGAAAGTGATGTCGTGTACTGGCTCCGCCTTTTTCCCG
AGGGTGGGGGAGAACCGTATATAAGTGCAGTAGTCGCCGTGAACGTTCTTTTTCGCAACGGGTTTGCCGC
CAGAACACAGGACCGGTTCTAGAGCGCTGCCACCATGGACAAGAAGTACAGCATCGGCCTGGACATCGGC
ACCAACTCTGTGGGCTGGGCCGTGATCACCGACGAGTACAAGGTGCCCAGCAAGAAATTCAAGGTGCTGG
GCAACACCGACCGGCACAGCATCAAGAAGAACCTGATCGGAGCCCTGCTGTTCGACAGCGGCGAAACAGC
CGAGGCCACCCGGCTGAAGAGAACCGCCAGAAGAAGATACACCAGACGGAAGAACCGGATCTGCTATCTG
CAAGAGATCTTCAGCAACGAGATGGCCAAGGTGGACGACAGCTTCTTCCACAGACTGGAAGAGTCCTTCC
TGGTGGAAGAGGATAAGAAGCACGAGCGGCACCCCATCTTCGGCAACATCGTGGACGAGGTGGCCTACCA
CGAGAAGTACCCCACCATCTACCACCTGAGAAAGAAACTGGTGGACAGCACCGACAAGGCCGACCTGCGG
CTGATCTATCTGGCCCTGGCCCACATGATCAAGTTCCGGGGCCACTTCCTGATCGAGGGCGACCTGAACC
CCGACAACAGCGACGTGGACAAGCTGTTCATCCAGCTGGTGCAGACCTACAACCAGCTGTTCGAGGAAAA
CCCCATCAACGCCAGCGGCGTGGACGCCAAGGCCATCCTGTCTGCCAGACTGAGCAAGAGCAGACGGCTG
GAAAATCTGATCGCCCAGCTGCCCGGCGAGAAGAAGAATGGCCTGTTCGGAAACCTGATTGCCCTGAGCC
TGGGCCTGACCCCCAACTTCAAGAGCAACTTCGACCTGGCCGAGGATGCCAAACTGCAGCTGAGCAAGGA
CACCTACGACGACGACCTGGACAACCTGCTGGCCCAGATCGGCGACCAGTACGCCGACCTGTTTCTGGCC
GCCAAGAACCTGTCCGACGCCATCCTGCTGAGCGACATCCTGAGAGTGAACACCGAGATCACCAAGGCCC
CCCTGAGCGCCTCTATGATCAAGAGATACGACGAGCACCACCAGGACCTGACCCTGCTGAAAGCTCTCGT
GCGGCAGCAGCTGCCTGAGAAGTACAAAGAGATTTTCTTCGACCAGAGCAAGAACGGCTACGCCGGCTAC
ATTGACGGCGGAGCCAGCCAGGAAGAGTTCTACAAGTTCATCAAGCCCATCCTGGAAAAGATGGACGGCA
CCGAGGAACTGCTCGTGAAGCTGAACAGAGAGGACCTGCTGCGGAAGCAGCGGACCTTCGACAACGGCAG
CATCCCCCACCAGATCCACCTGGGAGAGCTGCACGCCATTCTGCGGCGGCAGGAAGATTTTTACCCATTC
CTGAAGGACAACCGGGAAAAGATCGAGAAGATCCTGACCTTCCGCATCCCCTACTACGTGGGCCCTCTGG
CCAGGGGAAACAGCAGATTCGCCTGGATGACCAGAAAGAGCGAGGAAACCATCACCCCCTGGAACTTCGA
GGAAGTGGTGGACAAGGGCGCTTCCGCCCAGAGCTTCATCGAGCGGATGACCAACTTCGATAAGAACCTG
CCCAACGAGAAGGTGCTGCCCAAGCACAGCCTGCTGTACGAGTACTTCACCGTGTATAACGAGCTGACCA
AAGTGAAATACGTGACCGAGGGAATGAGAAAGCCCGCCTTCCTGAGCGGCGAGCAGAAAAAGGCCATCGT
GGACCTGCTGTTCAAGACCAACCGGAAAGTGACCGTGAAGCAGCTGAAAGAGGACTACTTCAAGAAAATC
GAGTGCTTCGACTCCGTGGAAATCTCCGGCGTGGAAGATCGGTTCAACGCCTCCCTGGGCACATACCACG
ATCTGCTGAAAATTATCAAGGACAAGGACTTCCTGGACAATGAGGAAAACGAGGACATTCTGGAAGATAT
CGTGCTGACCCTGACACTGTTTGAGGACAGAGAGATGATCGAGGAACGGCTGAAAACCTATGCCCACCTG
TTCGACGACAAAGTGATGAAGCAGCTGAAGCGGCGGAGATACACCGGCTGGGGCAGGCTGAGCCGGAAGC
TGATCAACGGCATCCGGGACAAGCAGTCCGGCAAGACAATCCTGGATTTCCTGAAGTCCGACGGCTTCGC
CAACAGAAACTTCATGCAGCTGATCCACGACGACAGCCTGACCTTTAAAGAGGACATCCAGAAAGCCCAG
GTGTCCGGCCAGGGCGATAGCCTGCACGAGCACATTGCCAATCTGGCCGGCAGCCCCGCCATTAAGAAGG
GCATCCTGCAGACAGTGAAGGTGGTGGACGAGCTCGTGAAAGTGATGGGCCGGCACAAGCCCGAGAACAT
CGTGATCGAAATGGCCAGAGAGAACCAGACCACCCAGAAGGGACAGAAGAACAGCCGCGAGAGAATGAAG
CGGATCGAAGAGGGCATCAAAGAGCTGGGCAGCCAGATCCTGAAAGAACACCCCGTGGAAAACACCCAGC
TGCAGAACGAGAAGCTGTACCTGTACTACCTGCAGAATGGGCGGGATATGTACGTGGACCAGGAACTGGA
CATCAACCGGCTGTCCGACTACGATGTGGACCATATCGTGCCTCAGAGCTTTCTGAAGGACGACTCCATC
GACAACAAGGTGCTGACCAGAAGCGACAAGAACCGGGGCAAGAGCGACAACGTGCCCTCCGAAGAGGTCG
TGAAGAAGATGAAGAACTACTGGCGGCAGCTGCTGAACGCCAAGCTGATTACCCAGAGAAAGTTCGACAA
TCTGACCAAGGCCGAGAGAGGCGGCCTGAGCGAACTGGATAAGGCCGGCTTCATCAAGAGACAGCTGGTG
GAAACCCGGCAGATCACAAAGCACGTGGCACAGATCCTGGACTCCCGGATGAACACTAAGTACGACGAGA
ATGACAAGCTGATCCGGGAAGTGAAAGTGATCACCCTGAAGTCCAAGCTGGTGTCCGATTTCCGGAAGGA
TTTCCAGTTTTACAAAGTGCGCGAGATCAACAACTACCACCACGCCCACGACGCCTACCTGAACGCCGTC
GTGGGAACCGCCCTGATCAAAAAGTACCCTAAGCTGGAAAGCGAGTTCGTGTACGGCGACTACAAGGTGT
ACGACGTGCGGAAGATGATCGCCAAGAGCGAGCAGGAAATCGGCAAGGCTACCGCCAAGTACTTCTTCTA
CAGCAACATCATGAACTTTTTCAAGACCGAGATTACCCTGGCCAACGGCGAGATCCGGAAGCGGCCTCTG
ATCGAGACAAACGGCGAAACCGGGGAGATCGTGTGGGATAAGGGCCGGGATTTTGCCACCGTGCGGAAAG
TGCTGAGCATGCCCCAAGTGAATATCGTGAAAAAGACCGAGGTGCAGACAGGCGGCTTCAGCAAAGAGTC
TATCCTGCCCAAGAGGAACAGCGATAAGCTGATCGCCAGAAAGAAGGACTGGGACCCTAAGAAGTACGGC
GGCTTCGACAGCCCCACCGTGGCCTATTCTGTGCTGGTGGTGGCCAAAGTGGAAAAGGGCAAGTCCAAGA
AACTGAAGAGTGTGAAAGAGCTGCTGGGGATCACCATCATGGAAAGAAGCAGCTTCGAGAAGAATCCCAT
CGACTTTCTGGAAGCCAAGGGCTACAAAGAAGTGAAAAAGGACCTGATCATCAAGCTGCCTAAGTACTCC
CTGTTCGAGCTGGAAAACGGCCGGAAGAGAATGCTGGCCTCTGCCGGCGAACTGCAGAAGGGAAACGAAC
TGGCCCTGCCCTCCAAATATGTGAACTTCCTGTACCTGGCCAGCCACTATGAGAAGCTGAAGGGCTCCCC
CGAGGATAATGAGCAGAAACAGCTGTTTGTGGAACAGCACAAGCACTACCTGGACGAGATCATCGAGCAG
ATCAGCGAGTTCTCCAAGAGAGTGATCCTGGCCGACGCTAATCTGGACAAAGTGCTGTCCGCCTACAACA
AGCACCGGGATAAGCCCATCAGAGAGCAGGCCGAGAATATCATCCACCTGTTTACCCTGACCAATCTGGG
AGCCCCTGCCGCCTTCAAGTACTTTGACACCACCATCGACCGGAAGAGGTACACCAGCACCAAAGAGGTG
CTGGACGCCACCCTGATCCACCAGAGCATCACCGGCCTGTACGAGACACGGATCGACCTGTCTCAGCTGG
GAGGCGACAAGCGACCTGCCGCCACAAAGAAGGCTGGACAGGCTAAGAAGAAGAAAGATTACAAAGACGA
TGACGATAAGGGCTCTAGAGGATCCGTTAACTAACTTAAGCTAGCAACGGTTTCCCTCTAGCGGGATCAA
TTCCGCCCCCCCCCCCTAACGTTACTGGCCGAAGCCGCTTGGAATAAGGCCGGTGTGCGTTTGTCTATAT
GTTATTTTCCACCATATTGCCGTCTTTTGGCAATGTGAGGGCCCGGAAACCTGGCCCTGTCTTCTTGACG
AGCATTCCTAGGGGTCTTTCCCCTCTCGCCAAAGGAATGCAAGGTCTGTTGAATGTCGTGAAGGAAGCAG
TTCCTCTGGAAGCTTCTTGAAGACAAACAACGTCTGTAGCGACCCTTTGCAGGCAGCGGAACCCCCCACC
TGGCGACAGGTGCCTCTGCGGCCAAAAGCCACGTGTATAAGATACACCTGCAAAGGCGGCACAACCCCAG
TGCCACGTTGTGAGTTGGATAGTTGTGGAAAGAGTCAAATGGCTCTCCTCAAGCGTATTCAACAAGGGGC
TGAAGGATGCCCAGAAGGTACCCCATTGTATGGGATCTGATCTGGGGCCTCGGTGCACATGCTTTACATG
TGTTTAGTCGAGGTTAAAAAAACGTCTAGGCCCCCCGAACCACGGGGACGTGGTTTTCCTTTGAAAAACA
CGATAATACCATGGCCAAGTTGACCAGTGCCGTTCCGGTGCTCACCGCGCGCGACGTCGCCGGAGCGGTC
GAGTTCTGGACCGACCGGCTCGGGTTCTCCCGGGACTTCGTGGAGGACGACTTCGCCGGTGTGGTCCGGG
ACGACGTGACCCTGTTCATCAGCGCGGTCCAGGACCAGGTGGTGCCGGACAACACCCTGGCCTGGGTGTG
GGTGCGCGGCCTGGACGAGCTGTACGCCGAGTGGTCGGAGGTCGTGTCCACGAACTTCCGGGACGCCTCC
GGGCCGGCCATGACCGAGATCGGCGAGCAGCCGTGGGGGCGGGAGTTCGCCCTGCGCGACCCGGCCGGCA
ACTGCGTGCACTTCGTGGCCGAGGAGCAGGACTGAACGCGTTAAGTCGACAATCAACCTCTGGATTACAA
AATTTGTGAAAGATTGACTGGTATTCTTAACTATGTTGCTCCTTTTACGCTATGTGGATACGCTGCTTTA
ATGCCTTTGTATCATGCTATTGCTTCCCGTATGGCTTTCATTTTCTCCTCCTTGTATAAATCCTGGTTGC
TGTCTCTTTATGAGGAGTTGTGGCCCGTTGTCAGGCAACGTGGCGTGGTGTGCACTGTGTTTGCTGACGC
AACCCCCACTGGTTGGGGCATTGCCACCACCTGTCAGCTCCTTTCCGGGACTTTCGCTTTCCCCCTCCCT
ATTGCCACGGCGGAACTCATCGCCGCCTGCCTTGCCCGCTGCTGGACAGGGGCTCGGCTGTTGGGCACTG
ACAATTCCGTGGTGTTGTCGGGGAAATCATCGTCCTTTCCTTGGCTGCTCGCCTGTGTTGCCACCTGGAT
TCTGCGCGGGACGTCCTTCTGCTACGTCCCTTCGGCCCTCAATCCAGCGGACCTTCCTTCCCGCGGCCTG
CTGCCGGCTCTGCGGCCTCTTCCGCGTCTTCGCCTTCGCCCTCAGACGAGTCGGATCTCCCTTTGGGCCG
CCTCCCCGCGTCGACTTTAAGACCAATGACTTACAAGGCAGCTGTAGATCTTAGCCACTTTTTAAAAGAA
AAGGGGGGACTGGAAGGGCTAATTCACTCCCAACGAAGACAAGATCTGCTTTTTGCTTGTACTGGGTCTC
TCTGGTTAGACCAGATCTGAGCCTGGGAGCTCTCTGGCTAACTAGGGAACCCACTGCTTAAGCCTCAATA
AAGCTTGCCTTGAGTGCTTCAAGTAGTGTGTGCCCGTCTGTTGTGTGACTCTGGTAACTAGAGATCCCTC
AGACCCTTTTAGTCAGTGTGGAAAATCTCTAGCAGGGCCCGTTTAAACCCGCTGATCAGCCTCGACTGTG
CCTTCTAGTTGCCAGCCATCTGTTGTTTGCCCCTCCCCCGTGCCTTCCTTGACCCTGGAAGGTGCCACTC
CCACTGTCCTTTCCTAATAAAATGAGGAAATTGCATCGCATTGTCTGAGTAGGTGTCATTCTATTCTGGG
GGGTGGGGTGGGGCAGGACAGCAAGGGGGAGGATTGGGAAGACAATAGCAGGCATGCTGGGGATGCGGTG
GGCTCTATGGCTTCTGAGGCGGAAAGAACCAGCTGGGGCTCTAGGGGGTATCCCC
[124 nt withheld, positions 9646-9769]
C
[91 nt withheld, positions 9771-9861]
A
[49 nt withheld, positions 9863-9911]
CCTTTGACGTTGGAGTCCACGTTCTTT
[37 nt withheld, positions 9939-9975]
ACCCTATCTCGGTCTATTCTTTTGATTTATAAGGGATTTTGCCGATTTCGGCCTATTGGTTAAAAAATGA
GCTGATTTAACAAAAATTTAACGCGAATTAATTCTGTGGAATGTGTGTCAGTTAGGGTGTGGAAAGTCCC
CAGGCTCCCCAGCAGGCAGAAGTATGCAAAGCATGCATCTCAATTAGTCAGCAACCAGGTGTGGAAAGTC
CCCAGGCTCCCCAGCAGGCAGAAGTATGCAAAGCATGCATCTCAATTAGTCAGCAACCATAGTCCCGCCC
CTAACTCCGCCCATCCCGCCCCTAACTCCGCCCAGTTCCGCCCATTCTCCGCCCCATGGCTGACTAATTT
TTTTTATTTATGCAGAGGCCGAGGCCGCCTCTGCCTCTGAGCTATTCCAGAAGTAGTGAGGAGGCTTTTT
TGGAGGCCTAGGCTTTTGCAAAAAGCTCCCGGGAGCTTGTATATCCATTTTCGGATCTGATCAGCACGTG
TTGACAATTAATCATCGGCATAGTATATCGGCATAGTATAATACGACAAGGTGAGGAACTAAACCATGGC
CAAGTTGACCAGTGCCGTTCCGGTGCTCACCGCGCGCGACGTCGCCGGAGCGGTCGAGTTCTGGACCGAC
CGGCTCGGGTTCTCCCGGGACTTCGTGGAGGACGACTTCGCCGGTGTGGTCCGGGACGACGTGACCCTGT
TCATCAGCGCGGTCCAGGACCAGGTGGTGCCGGACAACACCCTGGCCTGGGTGTGGGTGCGCGGCCTGGA
CGAGCTGTACGCCGAGTGGTCGGAGGTCGTGTCCACGAACTTCCGGGACGCCTCCGGGCCGGCCATGACC
GAGATCGGCGAGCAGCCGTGGGGGCGGGAGTTCGCCCTGCGCGACCCGGCCGGCAACTGCGTGCACTTCG
TGGCCGAGGAGCAGGACTGACACGTGCTACGAGATTTCGATTCCACCGCCGCCTTCTATGAAAGGTTGGG
CTTCGGAATCGTTTTCCGGGACGCCGGCTGGATGATCCTCCAGCGCGGGGATCTCATGCTGGAGTTCTTC
GCCCACCCCAACTTGTTTATTGCAGCTTATAATGGTTACAAATAAAGCAATAGCATCACAAATTTCACAA
ATAAAGCATTTTTTTCACTGCATTCTAGTTGTGGTTTGTCCAAACTCATCAATGTATCTTATCATGTCTG
TATACCGTCGACCTCTAGCTAGAGCTTGGCGTAATCATGGTCATAGCTGTTTCCTGTGTGAAATTGTTAT
CCGCTCACAATTCCACACAACATACGAGCCGGAAGCATAAAGTGTAAAGCCTGGGGTGCCTAATGAGTGA
GCTAACTCACATTAATTGCGTTGCGCTCACTGCCCGCTTTCCAGTCGGGAAACCTGTCGTGCCAGCTGCA
TTAATGAATCGGCCAACGCGCGGGGAGAGGCGGTTTGCGTATTGGGCGCTCTTCCGCTTCCTCGCTCACT
GACTCGCTGCGCTCGGTCGTTCGGCTGCGGCGAGCGGTATCAGCTCACTCAAAGGCGGTAATACGGTTAT
CCACAGAATCAGGGGATAACGCAGGAAAGAACATGTGAGCAAAAGGCCAGCAAAAGGCCAGGAACCGTAA
AAAGGCCGCGTTGCTGGCGTTTTTCCATAGGCTCCGCCCCCCTGACGAGCATCACAAAAATCGACGCTCA
AGTCAGAGGTGGCGAAACCCGACAGGACTATAAAGATACCAGGCGTTTCCCCCTGGAAGCTCCCTCGTGC
GCTCTCCTGTTCCGACCCTGCCGCTTACCGGATACCTGTCCGCCTTTCTCCCTTCGGGAAGCGTGGCGCT
TTCTCATAGCTCACGCTGTAGGTATCTCAGTTCGGTGTAGGTCGTTCGCTCCAAGCTGGGCTGTGTGCAC
GAACCCCCCGTTCAGCCCGACCGCTGCGCCTTATCCGGTAACTATCGTCTTGAGTCCAACCCGGTAAGAC
ACGACTTATCGCCACTGGCAGCAGCCACTGGTAACAGGATTAGCAGAGCGAGGTATGTAGGCGGTGCTAC
AGAGTTCTTGAAGTGGTGGCCTAACTACGGCTACACTAGAAGAACAGTATTTGGTATCTGCGCTCTGCTG
AAGCCAGTTACCTTCGGAAAAAGAGTTGGTAGCTCTTGATCCGGCAAACAAACCACCGCTGGTAGCGGTG
GTTTTTTTGTTTGCAAGCAGCAGATTACGCGCAGAAAAAAAGGATCTCAAGAAGATCCTTTGATCTTTTC
TACGGGGTCTGACGCTCAGTGGAACGAAAACTCACGTTAAGGGATTTTGGTCATGAGATTATCAAAAAGG
ATCTTCACCTAGATCCTTTTAAATTAAAAATGAAGTTTTAAATCAATCTAAAGTATATATGAGTAAACTT
GGTCTGACAGTTACCAATGCTTAATCAGTGAGGCACCTATCTCAGCGATCTGTCTATTTCGTTCATCCAT
AGTTGCCTGACTCCCCGTCGTGTAGATAACTACGATACGGGAGGGCTTACCATCTGGCCCCAGTGCTGCA
ATGATACCGCGAGACCCACGCTCACCGGCTCCAGATTTATCAGCAATAAACCAGCCAGCCGGAAGGGCCG
AGCGCAGAAGTGGTCCTGCAACTTTATCCGCCTCCATCCAGTCTATTAATTGTTGCCGGGAAGCTAGAGT
AAGTAGTTCGCCAGTTAATAGTTTGCGCAACGTTGTTGCCATTGCTACAGGCATCGTGGTGTCACGCTCG
TCGTTTGGTATGGCTTCATTCAGCTCCGGTTCCCAACGATCAAGGCGAGTTACATGATCCCCCATGTTGT
GCAAAAAAGCGGTTAGCTCCTTCGGTCCTCCGATCGTTGTCAGAAGTAAGTTGGCCGCAGTGTTATCACT
CATGGTTATGGCAGCACTGCATAATTCTCTTACTGTCATGCCATCCGTAAGATGCTTTTCTGTGACTGGT
GAGTACTCAACCAAGTCATTCTGAGAATAGTGTATGCGGCGACCGAGTTGCTCTTGCCCGGCGTCAATAC
GGGATAATACCGCGCCACATAGCAGAACTTTAAAAGTGCTCATCATTGGAAAACGTTCTTCGGGGCGAAA
ACTCTCAAGGATCTTACCGCTGTTGAGATCCAGTTCGATGTAACCCACTCGTGCACCCAACTGATCTTCA
GCATCTTTTACTTTCACCAGCGTTTCTGGGTGAGCAAAAACAGGAAGGCAAAATGCCGCAAAAAAGGGAA
TAAGGGCGACACGGAAATGTTGAATACTCATACTCTTCCTTTTTCAATATTATTGAAGCATTTATCAGGG
TTATTGTCTCATGAGCGGATACATATTTGAATGTATTTAGAAAAATAAACAAATAGGGGTTCCGCGCACA
TTTCCCCGAAAAGTGCCACC
